Addgene plasmid #63109: Frt-V5-hspB8
Purpose: Expression of HSPB8 (small HSP) tagged with V5 in mammalian cells
Depositing lab: Harm Kampinga. Depositing organization: University Medical Center Groningen. Publication: HSPB7 is the most potent polyQ aggregation suppressor within the HSPB family of molecular chaperones. Vos MJ, Zijlstra MP, Kanon B, van Waarde-Verhagen MA, Brunt ER, Oosterveld-Hut HM, Carra S, Sibon OC, Kampinga HH. Hum Mol Genet. 2010 Dec 1;19(23):4677-93. doi: 10.1093/hmg/ddq398. Epub 2010 Sep 15. PubMed 20843828.
Backbone
  Vector backbone: pCMV
  Modifications to backbone: FRT is N-term on HygroB
  Vector type: Mammalian Expression
Growth in bacteria
  Bacterial resistance: Ampicillin, 100 μg/mL
  Growth temperature: 37°C
  Growth strain: DH5alpha
  Copy number: Unknown
Gene/Insert
  Gene/Insert name: hspb8
  Species: H. sapiens (human)
  Entrez Gene: HSPB8 (a.k.a. CMT2L, DHMN2, E2IG1, H11, HMN2, HMN2A, HSP22)
  Promoter: CMV
  Tag / fusion protein: V5 (N terminal on insert)
  Cloning method: Unknown
  Sequencing primers: 5′ CMV-F; 3′ BGH-rev
Terms and licenses: Academic/Nonprofit Terms; Industry Terms: Not Available to Industry
How to cite: Frt-V5-hspB8 was a gift from Harm Kampinga (Addgene plasmid # 63109 ; http://n2t.net/addgene:63109 ; RRID:Addgene_63109)
