[The description below was written by a language model from this plasmid's Addgene catalogue record and pLannotate feature annotations shown in this document.]
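Description:
Frt-V5-hspB8 is a 5.9 kb mammalian expression plasmid, catalogued on a pCMV backbone, that drives production of human HSPB8 (HSP22), a small heat shock protein, with an N-terminal V5 epitope tag. It is propagated in E. coli through a high-copy ColE1/pUC-type origin and selected with ampicillin via the β-lactamase gene and its native promoter. Small remnants of f1 ori, lac regulatory elements and a bom region are also annotated, and these appear to be backbone leftovers rather than functional parts.

The expression cassette consists of the CMV immediate-early enhancer and promoter, the V5 tag, the HSPB8 coding sequence and a bovine growth hormone polyadenylation signal. Immediately downstream of the CMV promoter, the annotation picks up two short fragments matching tet operator-containing promoters. This suggests tandem tet operator sites that could make expression tetracycline-regulatable in cells that express the Tet repressor, although the catalogue entry does not state this.

A second unit carries an FRT site placed directly upstream of a hygromycin resistance coding sequence, followed by an SV40 poly(A) signal. Only a very short SV40 promoter fragment is annotated before it, so no complete promoter is evident for this unit. This layout is typical of FLP-mediated integration systems. In these, recombination into a genomic FRT "landing pad" places the hygromycin gene behind a resident promoter, so that correctly targeted, single-copy isogenic stable lines can be selected.

The plasmid can therefore serve for transient expression or for FLP-in style stable line generation. The V5 tag allows detection or immunoprecipitation of the chaperone. The associated work compared HSPB family members as suppressors of polyglutamine protein aggregation.
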