Features (pLannotate 1.2.2; 22 found; start..end, strand, type, name):
     28..80      -  misc_feature   bom (fragment): basis of mobility region from pBR322
    235..614     +  enhancer       CMV enhancer: human cytomegalovirus immediate early enhancer
    615..818     +  promoter       CMV promoter: human cytomegalovirus (CMV) immediate early promoter
    820..839     +  promoter       PLtetO-1 promoter (fragment): modified phage lambda PL promoter with tet operator sites (Lutz and Bujard, 1997)
    841..860     +  promoter       PLtetO-1 promoter (fragment): modified phage lambda PL promoter with tet operator sites (Lutz and Bujard, 1997)
    868..901     +  promoter       TRE3GV promoter (fragment): 3rd-generation Tet-responsive promoter that can be activated by binding of Tet-On® 3G, optimized for retroviral and lentiviral vectors
    996..1037    +  CDS            V5 tag: epitope tag from simian virus 5
   1059..1646    +  CDS            HSPB8: HSPB8_HUMAN - Also known as CRYAC, E2IG1, HSP22. Experimental evidence at protein level: Swiss-Prot protein existence level 1. Displays temperature-dependent chaperone activity. From Homo sapiens (Human).
   1881..2105    +  polyA_signal   bGH poly(A) signal: bovine growth hormone polyadenylation signal
   2109..2130    +  promoter       SV40 promoter (fragment): SV40 enhancer and early promoter
   2151..2384    +  rep_origin     f1 ori (fragment) (sequence partly withheld): f1 bacteriophage origin of replication; arrow indicates direction of (+) strand synthesis
   2389..2436    +  protein_bind   FRT: FLP-mediated recombination occurs in the 8-bp core sequence TCTAGAAA (Turan and Bode, 2011). FLP recombinase from the Saccharomyces cerevisiae 2μ plasmid
   2444..3466    +  CDS            HygR: aminoglycoside phosphotransferase from E. coli; aph(4)-Ia; confers resistance to hygromycin
   3476..3601    +  CDS            ble (fragment): BLE_KLEPN - Experimental evidence at protein level: Swiss-Prot protein existence level 1. Binding protein with a strong affinity to the bleomycin family of antibiotics. Binds to CL990; an antimitotic-antibiotic compound. From Klebsiella pneumoniae.
   3596..3717    +  polyA_signal   SV40 poly(A) signal: SV40 polyadenylation signal
   3790..3806    -  protein_bind   lac operator: The lac repressor binds to the lac operator to inhibit transcription in E. coli. This inhibition can be relieved by adding lactose or isopropyl-β-D-thiogalactopyranoside (IPTG). lac repressor encoded by lacI
   3814..3844    -  promoter       lac promoter: promoter for the E. coli lac operon
   3859..3880    -  protein_bind   CAP binding site: CAP binding activates transcription in the presence of cAMP. E. coli catabolite activator protein
   3893..3985    -  CDS            lacI (fragment): lac repressor; lacI; The lac repressor binds to the lac operator to inhibit transcription in E. coli. This inhibition can be relieved by adding lactose or isopropyl-β-D-thiogalactopyranoside (IPTG).
   4168..4756    -  rep_origin     ori: high-copy-number ColE1/pMB1/pBR322/pUC origin of replication
   4927..5787    -  CDS            AmpR: β-lactamase; bla; confers resistance to ampicillin, carbenicillin, and related antibiotics
   5788..5892    -  promoter       AmpR promoter: bla
>Addgene plasmid #63109 | Frt-V5-hspB8 | depositor full sequence | sequence record 104515 | Full Sequence
GACGGATCGGGAGATCTCCCGATCCCCTATGGTGCACTCTCAGTACAATCTGCTCTGATGCCGCATAGTT
AAGCCAGTATCTGCTCCCTGCTTGTGTGTTGGAGGTCGCTGAGTAGTGCGCGAGCAAAATTTAAGCTACA
ACAAGGCAAGGCTTGACCGACAATTGCATGAAGAATCTGCTTAGGGTTAGGCGTTTTGCGCTGCTTCGCG
ATGTACGGGCCAGATATACGCGTTGACATTGATTATTGACTAGTTATTAATAGTAATCAATTACGGGGTC
ATTAGTTCATAGCCCATATATGGAGTTCCGCGTTACATAACTTACGGTAAATGGCCCGCCTGGCTGACCG
CCCAACGACCCCCGCCCATTGACGTCAATAATGACGTATGTTCCCATAGTAACGCCAATAGGGACTTTCC
ATTGACGTCAATGGGTGGAGTATTTACGGTAAACTGCCCACTTGGCAGTACATCAAGTGTATCATATGCC
AAGTACGCCCCCTATTGACGTCAATGACGGTAAATGGCCCGCCTGGCATTATGCCCAGTACATGACCTTA
TGGGACTTTCCTACTTGGCAGTACATCTACGTATTAGTCATCGCTATTACCATGGTGATGCGGTTTTGGC
AGTACATCAATGGGCGTGGATAGCGGTTTGACTCACGGGGATTTCCAAGTCTCCACCCCATTGACGTCAA
TGGGAGTTTGTTTTGGCACCAAAATCAACGGGACTTTCCAAAATGTCGTAACAACTCCGCCCCATTGACG
CAAATGGGCGGTAGGCGTGTACGGTGGGAGGTCTATATAAGCAGAGCTCTCCCTATCAGTGATAGAGATC
TCCCTATCAGTGATAGAGATCGTCGACGAGCTCGTTTAGTGAACCGTCAGATCGCCTGGAGACGCCATCC
ACGCTGTTTTGACCTCCATAGAAGACACCGGGACCGATCCAGCCTCCGGACTCTAGCGTTTAAACTTAAG
CTTGAATTCACCATGGGTAAGCCTATCCCTAACCCTCTCCTCGGTCTCGATTCTACGGGATCCAAAACCT
CGAGAACCATGGCTGACGGTCAGATGCCCTTCTCCTGCCACTACCCAAGCCGCCTGCGCCGAGACCCCTT
CCGGGACTCTCCCCTCTCCTCTCGCCTGCTGGATGATGGCTTTGGCATGGACCCCTTCCCAGACGACTTG
ACAGCCTCTTGGCCCGACTGGGCTCTGCCTCGTCTCTCCTCCGCCTGGCCAGGCACCCTAAGGTCGGGCA
TGGTGCCCCGGGGCCCCACTGCCACCGCCAGGTTTGGGGTGCCTGCCGAGGGCAGGACCCCCCCACCCTT
CCCTGGGGAGCCCTGGAAAGTGTGTGTGAATGTGCACAGCTTCAAGCCAGAGGAGTTGATGGTGAAGACC
AAAGATGGATACGTGGAGGTGTCTGGCAAACATGAAGAGAAACAGCAAGAAGGTGGCATTGTTTCTAAGA
ACTTCACAAAGAAAATCCAGCTTCCTGCAGAGGTGGATCCTGTGACAGTATTTGCCTCACTTTCCCCAGA
GGGTCTGCTGATCATCGAAGCTCCCCAGGTCCCTCCTTACTCAACATTTGGAGAGAGCAGTTTCAACAAC
GAGCTTCCCCAGGACAGCCAGGAAGTCACCTGTACCTGAGATGCCAGTACTGGCCCATCCTTGTTTTGTC
CCCAACCCTAGGGCTTCTCTGATTCCAGGATACATTACTTTAGCTGAACTCAGATTTAGTGCAAGTAAAA
TGTTAGAGGGTGCGGGGGTGAGGACTGACCACAGATTCCCTGGATAGTGTAGTGGTAGATTTCTCCACAG
GATAGCGACGCGCCAAAATCGAGTCTAGAGGGCCCGTTTAAACCCGCTGATCAGCCTCGACTGTGCCTTC
TAGTTGCCAGCCATCTGTTGTTTGCCCCTCCCCCGTGCCTTCCTTGACCCTGGAAGGTGCCACTCCCACT
GTCCTTTCCTAATAAAATGAGGAAATTGCATCGCATTGTCTGAGTAGGTGTCATTCTATTCTGGGGGGTG
GGGTGGGGCAGGACAGCAAGGGGGAGGATTGGGAAGACAATAGCAGGCATGCTGGGGATGCGGTGGGCTC
TATGGCTTCTGAGGCGGAAAGAACCAGCTGGGGCTCTAGGGGGTATCCCC
[124 nt withheld, positions 2151-2274]
C
[91 nt withheld, positions 2276-2366]
AGGGTGATGGTTCACGTACCTAGAAGTTCCTATTCCGAAGTTCCTATTCTCTAGAAAGTATAGGAACTTC
CTTGGCCAAAAAGCCTGAACTCACCGCGACGTCTGTCGAGAAGTTTCTGATCGAAAAGTTCGACAGCGTC
TCCGACCTGATGCAGCTCTCGGAGGGCGAAGAATCTCGTGCTTTCAGCTTCGATGTAGGAGGGCGTGGAT
ATGTCCTGCGGGTAAATAGCTGCGCCGATGGTTTCTACAAAGATCGTTATGTTTATCGGCACTTTGCATC
GGCCGCGCTCCCGATTCCGGAAGTGCTTGACATTGGGGAATTCAGCGAGAGCCTGACCTATTGCATCTCC
CGCCGTGCACAGGGTGTCACGTTGCAAGACCTGCCTGAAACCGAACTGCCCGCTGTTCTGCAGCCGGTCG
CGGAGGCCATGGATGCGATCGCTGCGGCCGATCTTAGCCAGACGAGCGGGTTCGGCCCATTCGGACCGCA
AGGAATCGGTCAATACACTACATGGCGTGATTTCATATGCGCGATTGCTGATCCCCATGTGTATCACTGG
CAAACTGTGATGGACGACACCGTCAGTGCGTCCGTCGCGCAGGCTCTCGATGAGCTGATGCTTTGGGCCG
AGGACTGCCCCGAAGTCCGGCACCTCGTGCACGCGGATTTCGGCTCCAACAATGTCCTGACGGACAATGG
CCGCATAACAGCGGTCATTGACTGGAGCGAGGCGATGTTCGGGGATTCCCAATACGAGGTCGCCAACATC
TTCTTCTGGAGGCCGTGGTTGGCTTGTATGGAGCAGCAGACGCGCTACTTCGAGCGGAGGCATCCGGAGC
TTGCAGGATCGCCGCGGCTCCGGGCGTATATGCTCCGCATTGGTCTTGACCAACTCTATCAGAGCTTGGT
TGACGGCAATTTCGATGATGCAGCTTGGGCGCAGGGTCGATGCGACGCAATCGTCCGATCCGGAGCCGGG
ACTGTCGGGCGTACACAAATCGCCCGCAGAAGCGCGGCCGTCTGGACCGATGGCTGTGTAGAAGTACTCG
CCGATAGTGGAAACCGACGCCCCAGCACTCGTCCGAGGGCAAAGGAATAGCACGTACTACGAGATTTCGA
TTCCACCGCCGCCTTCTATGAAAGGTTGGGCTTCGGAATCGTTTTCCGGGACGCCGGCTGGATGATCCTC
CAGCGCGGGGATCTCATGCTGGAGTTCTTCGCCCACCCCAACTTGTTTATTGCAGCTTATAATGGTTACA
AATAAAGCAATAGCATCACAAATTTCACAAATAAAGCATTTTTTTCACTGCATTCTAGTTGTGGTTTGTC
CAAACTCATCAATGTATCTTATCATGTCTGTATACCGTCGACCTCTAGCTAGAGCTTGGCGTAATCATGG
TCATAGCTGTTTCCTGTGTGAAATTGTTATCCGCTCACAATTCCACACAACATACGAGCCGGAAGCATAA
AGTGTAAAGCCTGGGGTGCCTAATGAGTGAGCTAACTCACATTAATTGCGTTGCGCTCACTGCCCGCTTT
CCAGTCGGGAAACCTGTCGTGCCAGCTGCATTAATGAATCGGCCAACGCGCGGGGAGAGGCGGTTTGCGT
ATTGGGCGCTCTTCCGCTTCCTCGCTCACTGACTCGCTGCGCTCGGTCGTTCGGCTGCGGCGAGCGGTAT
CAGCTCACTCAAAGGCGGTAATACGGTTATCCACAGAATCAGGGGATAACGCAGGAAAGAACATGTGAGC
AAAAGGCCAGCAAAAGGCCAGGAACCGTAAAAAGGCCGCGTTGCTGGCGTTTTTCCATAGGCTCCGCCCC
CCTGACGAGCATCACAAAAATCGACGCTCAAGTCAGAGGTGGCGAAACCCGACAGGACTATAAAGATACC
AGGCGTTTCCCCCTGGAAGCTCCCTCGTGCGCTCTCCTGTTCCGACCCTGCCGCTTACCGGATACCTGTC
CGCCTTTCTCCCTTCGGGAAGCGTGGCGCTTTCTCATAGCTCACGCTGTAGGTATCTCAGTTCGGTGTAG
GTCGTTCGCTCCAAGCTGGGCTGTGTGCACGAACCCCCCGTTCAGCCCGACCGCTGCGCCTTATCCGGTA
ACTATCGTCTTGAGTCCAACCCGGTAAGACACGACTTATCGCCACTGGCAGCAGCCACTGGTAACAGGAT
TAGCAGAGCGAGGTATGTAGGCGGTGCTACAGAGTTCTTGAAGTGGTGGCCTAACTACGGCTACACTAGA
AGAACAGTATTTGGTATCTGCGCTCTGCTGAAGCCAGTTACCTTCGGAAAAAGAGTTGGTAGCTCTTGAT
CCGGCAAACAAACCACCGCTGGTAGCGGTGGTTTTTTTGTTTGCAAGCAGCAGATTACGCGCAGAAAAAA
AGGATCTCAAGAAGATCCTTTGATCTTTTCTACGGGGTCTGACGCTCAGTGGAACGAAAACTCACGTTAA
GGGATTTTGGTCATGAGATTATCAAAAAGGATCTTCACCTAGATCCTTTTAAATTAAAAATGAAGTTTTA
AATCAATCTAAAGTATATATGAGTAAACTTGGTCTGACAGTTACCAATGCTTAATCAGTGAGGCACCTAT
CTCAGCGATCTGTCTATTTCGTTCATCCATAGTTGCCTGACTCCCCGTCGTGTAGATAACTACGATACGG
GAGGGCTTACCATCTGGCCCCAGTGCTGCAATGATACCGCGAGACCCACGCTCACCGGCTCCAGATTTAT
CAGCAATAAACCAGCCAGCCGGAAGGGCCGAGCGCAGAAGTGGTCCTGCAACTTTATCCGCCTCCATCCA
GTCTATTAATTGTTGCCGGGAAGCTAGAGTAAGTAGTTCGCCAGTTAATAGTTTGCGCAACGTTGTTGCC
ATTGCTACAGGCATCGTGGTGTCACGCTCGTCGTTTGGTATGGCTTCATTCAGCTCCGGTTCCCAACGAT
CAAGGCGAGTTACATGATCCCCCATGTTGTGCAAAAAAGCGGTTAGCTCCTTCGGTCCTCCGATCGTTGT
CAGAAGTAAGTTGGCCGCAGTGTTATCACTCATGGTTATGGCAGCACTGCATAATTCTCTTACTGTCATG
CCATCCGTAAGATGCTTTTCTGTGACTGGTGAGTACTCAACCAAGTCATTCTGAGAATAGTGTATGCGGC
GACCGAGTTGCTCTTGCCCGGCGTCAATACGGGATAATACCGCGCCACATAGCAGAACTTTAAAAGTGCT
CATCATTGGAAAACGTTCTTCGGGGCGAAAACTCTCAAGGATCTTACCGCTGTTGAGATCCAGTTCGATG
TAACCCACTCGTGCACCCAACTGATCTTCAGCATCTTTTACTTTCACCAGCGTTTCTGGGTGAGCAAAAA
CAGGAAGGCAAAATGCCGCAAAAAAGGGAATAAGGGCGACACGGAAATGTTGAATACTCATACTCTTCCT
TTTTCAATATTATTGAAGCATTTATCAGGGTTATTGTCTCATGAGCGGATACATATTTGAATGTATTTAG
AAAAATAAACAAATAGGGGTTCCGCGCACATTTCCCCGAAAAGTGCCACCTGACGTC
