>Addgene plasmid #63109 | Frt-V5-hspB8 | addgene partial sequence | sequence record 106887 | CMV-F 5'-CGCAAATGGGCGGTAGGCGTG-3'
CCTATCAGTGATAGAGATCTCCCTATCAGTGATAGAGATCGTCGACGAGCTCGTTTAGTGAACCGTCAGA
TCGCCTGGAGACGCCATCCACGCTGTTTTGACCTCCATAGAAGACACCGGGACCGATCCAGCCTCCGGAC
TCTAGCGTTTAAACTTAAGCTTGAATTCACCATGGGTAAGCCTATCCCTAACCCTCTCCTCGGTCTCGAT
TCTACGGGATCCAAAACCTCGAGAACCATGGCTGACGGTCAGATGCCCTTCTCCTGCCACTACCCAAGCC
GCCTGCGCCGAGACCCCTTCCGGGACTCTCCCCTCTCCTCTCGCCTGCTGGATGATGGCTTTGGCATGGA
CCCCTTCCCAGACGACTTGACAGCCTCTTGGCCCGACTGGGCTCTGCCTCGTCTCTCCTCCGCCTGGCCA
GGCACCCTAAGGTCGGGCATGGTGCCCCGGGGCCCCACTGCCACCGCCAGGTTTGGGGTGCCTGCCGAGG
GCAGGACCCCCCCACCCTTCCCTGGGGAGCCCTGGAAAGTGTGTGTGAATGTGCACAGCTTCAAGCCAGA
GGAGTTGATGGTGAAGACCAAAGATGGATACGTGGAGGTGTCTGGCAAACATGAAGAGAAACAGCAAGAA
GGTGGCATTGTTTCTAAGAACTTCACAAAGAAAATCCAGCTTCCTGCAGAGGTGGATCCTGTGACAGTAT
TTGCCTCACTTTCCCCAGAGGGTCTGCTGATCATCGAAGCTCCCCAGGTCCCTCCTTACTCAACATTTGG
AGAGAGCAGTTTCAACAACGAGCTTCCCCAGGACAGCCAGGAAGTCACCTGTACCTGAGATGCCAGTACT
GGCCCATCCTTGTTT
