>Addgene plasmid #63109 | Frt-V5-hspB8 | addgene partial sequence | sequence record 106977 | BGH-rev 5'-TAGAAGGCACAGTCGAGG-3'
ACTCGATTTTGGCGCGTCGCTATCCTGTGGAGAAATCTACCACTACACTATCCAGGGAATCTGTGGTCAG
TCCTCACCCCCGCACCCTCTAACATTTTACTTGCACTAAATCTGAGTTCAGCTAAAGTAATGTATCCTGG
AATCAGAGAAGCCCTAGGGTTGGGGACAAAACAAGGATGGGCCAGTACTGGCATCTCAGGTACAGGTGAC
TTCCTGGCTGTCCTGGGGAAGCTCGTTGTTGAAACTGCTCTCTCCAAATGTTGAGTAAGGAGGGACCTGG
GGAGCTTCGATGATCAGCAGACCCTCTGGGGAAAGTGAGGCAAATACTGTCACAGGATCCACCTCTGCAG
GAAGCTGGATTTTCTTTGTGAAGTTCTTAGAAACAATGCCACCTTCTTGCTGTTTCTCTTCATGTTTGCC
AGACACCTCCACGTATCCATCTTTGGTCTTCACCATCAACTCCTCTGGCTTGAAGCTGTGCACATTCACA
CACACTTTCCAGGGCTCCCCAGGGAAGGGTGGGGGGGTCCTGCCCTCGGCAGGCACCCCAAACCTGGCGG
TGGCAGTGGGGCCCCGGGGCACCATGCCCGACCTTAGGGTGCCTGGCCAGGCGGAGGAGAGACGAGGCAG
AGCCCAGTCGGGCCAAGAGGCTGTCAAGTCGTCTGGGAAGGGGTCCATGCCAAAGCCATCATCCAGCAGG
CGAGAGGAGAGGGGAGAGTCCCGGAAGGGGTCTCGGCGCAGGCGGCTTGGGTAGTGGCAGGAGAAGGGCA
TCTGACCGTCAGCCATGGTTCTCGAGGTTTTGGATCCCGTAGAATCGAGACCGAGGAGAGGGTTAGGGAT
AGGCTTACCCATGGTGAATTCAAGCTTAAGTT
